>Addgene plasmid #116734 | pHAGE-ERBB2 | addgene full sequence | sequence record 240270 | Addgene NGS Result
TGGAAGGGCTAATTCACTCCCAAAGAAGACAAGATATCCTTGATCTGTGGATCTACCACACACAAGGCTA
CTTCCCTGATTAGCAGAACTACACACCAGGGCCAGGGGTCAGATATCCACTGACCTTTGGATGGTGCTAC
AAGCTAGTACCAGTTGAGCCAGATAAGGTAGAAGAGGCCAATAAAGGAGAGAACACCAGCTTGTTACACC
CTGTGAGCCTGCATGGGATGGATGACCCGGAGAGAGAAGTGTTAGAGTGGAGGTTTGACAGCCGCCTAGC
ATTTCATCACGTGGCCCGAGAGCTGCATCCGGAGTACTTCAAGAACTGCTGATATCGAGCTTGCTACAAG
GGACTTTCCGCTGGGGACTTTCCAGGGAGGCGTGGCCTGGGCGGGACTGGGGAGTGGCGAGCCCTCAGAT
CCTGCATATAAGCAGCTGCTTTTTGCCTGTACTGGGTCTCTCTGGTTAGACCAGATCTGAGCCTGGGAGC
TCTCTGGCTAACTAGGGAACCCACTGCTTAAGCCTCAATAAAGCTTGCCTTGAGTGCTTCAAGTAGTGTG
TGCCCGTCTGTTGTGTGACTCTGGTAACTAGAGATCCCTCAGACCCTTTTAGTCAGTGTGGAAAATCTCT
AGCAGTGGCGCCCGAACAGGGACTTGAAAGCGAAAGGGAAACCAGAGGAGCTCTCTCGACGCAGGACTCG
GCTTGCTGAAGCGCGCACGGCAAGAGGCGAGGGGCGGCGACTGGTGAGTACGCCAAAAATTTTGACTAGC
GGAGGCTAGAAGGAGAGAGATGGGTGCGAGAGCGTCAGTATTAAGCGGGGGAGAATTAGATCGCGATGGG
AAAAAATTCGGTTAAGGCCAGGGGGAAAGAAAAAATATAAATTAAAACATATAGTATGGGCAAGCAGGGA
GCTAGAACGATTCGCAGTTAATCCTGGCCTGTTAGAAACATCAGAAGGCTGTAGACAAATACTGGGACAG
CTACAACCATCCCTTCAGACAGGATCAGAAGAACTTAGATCATTATATAATACAGTAGCAACCCTCTATT
GTGTGCATCAAAGGATAGAGATAAAAGACACCAAGGAAGCTTTAGACAAGATAGAGGAAGAGCAAAACAA
AAGTAAGACCACCGCACAGCAAGCGGCCGGCCGCTGATCTTCAGACCTGGAGGAGGAGATATGAGGGACA
ATTGGAGAAGTGAATTATATAAATATAAAGTAGTAAAAATTGAACCATTAGGAGTAGCACCCACCAAGGC
AAAGAGAAGAGTGGTGCAGAGAGAAAAAAGAGCAGTGGGAATAGGAGCTTTGTTCCTTGGGTTCTTGGGA
GCAGCAGGAAGCACTATGGGCGCAGCGTCAATGACGCTGACGGTACAGGCCAGACAATTATTGTCTGGTA
TAGTGCAGCAGCAGAACAATTTGCTGAGGGCTATTGAGGCGCAACAGCATCTGTTGCAACTCACAGTCTG
GGGCATCAAGCAGCTCCAGGCAAGAATCCTGGCTGTGGAAAGATACCTAAAGGATCAACAGCTCCTGGGG
ATTTGGGGTTGCTCTGGAAAACTCATTTGCACCACTGCTGTGCCTTGGAATGCTAGTTGGAGTAATAAAT
CTCTGGAACAGATTTGGAATCACACGACCTGGATGGAGTGGGACAGAGAAATTAACAATTACACAAGCTT
AATACACTCCTTAATTGAAGAATCGCAAAACCAGCAAGAAAAGAATGAACAAGAATTATTGGAATTAGAT
AAATGGGCAAGTTTGTGGAATTGGTTTAACATAACAAATTGGCTGTGGTATATAAAATTATTCATAATGA
TAGTAGGAGGCTTGGTAGGTTTAAGAATAGTTTTTGCTGTACTTTCTATAGTGAATAGAGTTAGGCAGGG
ATATTCACCATTATCGTTTCAGACCCACCTCCCAACCCCGAGGGGACCCGACAGGCCCGAAGGAATAGAA
GAAGAAGGTGGAGAGAGAGACAGAGACAGATCCATTCGATTAGTGAACGGATCTCGACGGTATCGCCGAA
TTCACAAATGGCAGTATTCATCCACAATTTTAAAAGAAAAGGGGGGATTGGGGGGTACAGTGCAGGGGAA
AGAATAGTAGACATAATAGCAACAGACATACAAACTAAAGAATTACAAAAACAAATTACAAAAATTCAAA
ATTTTCGGGTTTATTACAGGGACAGCAGAGATCCAGTTTGGACTAGTCGTGAGGCTCCGGTGCCCGTCAG
TGGGCAGAGCGCACATCGCCCACAGTCCCCGAGAAGTTGGGGGGAGGGGTCGGCAATTGAACCGGTGCCT
AGAGAAGGTGGCGCGGGGTAAACTGGGAAAGTGATGTCGTGTACTGGCTCCGCCTTTTTCCCGAGGGTGG
GGGAGAACCGTATATAAGTGCAGTAGTCGCCGTGAACGTTCTTTTTCGCAACGGGTTTGCCGCCAGAACA
CAGGTAAGTGCCGTGTGTGGTTCCCGCGGGCCTGGCCTCTTTACGGGTTATGGCCCTTGCGTGCCTTGAA
TTACTTCCACCTGGCTGCAGTACGTGATTCTTGATCCCGAGCTTCGGGTTGGAAGTGGGTGGGAGAGTTC
GAGGCCTTGCGCTTAAGGAGCCCCTTCGCCTCGTGCTTGAGTTGAGGCCTGGCCTGGGCGCTGGGGCCGC
CGCGTGCGAATCTGGTGGCACCTTCGCGCCTGTCTCGCTGCTTTCGATAAGTCTCTAGCCATTTAAAATT
TTTGATGACCTGCTGCGACGCTTTTTTTCTGGCAAGATAGTCTTGTAAATGCGGGCCAAGATCTGCACAC
TGGTATTTCGGTTTTTGGGGCCGCGGGCGGCGACGGGGCCCGTGCGTCCCAGCGCACATGTTCGGCGAGG
CGGGGCCTGCGAGCGCGGCCACCGAGAATCGGACGGGGGTAGTCTCAAGCTGGCCGGCCTGCTCTGGTGC
CTGGCCTCGCGCCGCCGTGTATCGCCCCGCCCTGGGCGGCAAGGCTGGCCCGGTCGGCACCAGTTGCGTG
AGCGGAAAGATGGCCGCTTCCCGGCCCTGCTGCAGGGAGCTCAAAATGGAGGACGCGGCGCTCGGGAGAG
CGGGCGGGTGAGTCACCCACACAAAGGAAAAGGGCCTTTCCGTCCTCAGCCGTCGCTTCATGTGACTCCA
CGGAGTACCGGGCGCCGTCCAGGCACCTCGATTAGTTCTCGAGCTTTTGGAGTACGTCGTCTTTAGGTTG
GGGGGAGGGGTTTTATGCGATGGAGTTTCCCCACACTGAGTGGGTGGAGACTGAAGTTAGGCCAGCTTGG
CACTTGATGTAATTCTCCTTGGAATTTGCCCTTTTTGAGTTTGGATCTTGGTTCATTCTCAAGCCTCAGA
CAGTGGTTCAAAGTTTTTTTCTTCCATTTCAGGTGTCGTGAAGCGGCCCTGCAGATATCAACAAGTTTGT
ACAAAAAAGCAGGCACC
[3765 nt withheld, positions 3448-7212]
TAGAACCCAGCTTTCTTGTACAAAGTGGTGATATCCAATTAACCCTCACTAAAGGAATAGATAAGATTGA
TTGTGTTTGCCCTATAGTGAGTCGTATTACCACCCAACTTTTCTATACAAAGTGGTTGATATCCAGCACA
GTGGCGGCCGCTCGAGTCTAGAGGGCCCGCGGTTCGAAGGTAAGCCTATCCCTAACCCTCTCCTCGGTCT
CGATTCTACGCGTACCGGTTAGTAATGAGATCCCTCCCCCCCCCCTAACGTTACTGGCCGAAGCCGCTTG
GAATAAGGCCGGTGTGCGTTTGTCTATATGTTATTTTCCACCATATTGCCGTCTTTTGGCAATGTGAGGG
CCCGGAAACCTGGCCCTGTCTTCTTGACGAGCATTCCTAGGGGTCTTTCCCCTCTCGCCAAAGGAATGCA
AGGTCTGTTGAATGTCGTGAAGGAAGCAGTTCCTCTGGAAGCTTCTTGAAGACAAACAACGTCTGTAGCG
ACCCTTTGCAGGCAGCGGAACCCCCCACCTGGCGACAGGTGCCTCTGCGGCCAAAAGCCACGTGTATAAG
ATACACCTGCAAAGGCGGCACAACCCCAGTGCCACGTTGTGAGTTGGATAGTTGTGGAAAGAGTCAAATG
GCTCTCCTCAAGCGTATTCAACAAGGGGCTGAAGGATGCCCAGAAGGTACCCCATTGTATGGGATCTGAT
CTGGGGCCTCGGTGCACATGCTTTACATGTGTTTAGTCGAGGTTAAAAAAACGTCTAGGCCCCCCGAACC
ACGGGGACGTGGTTTTCCTTTGAAAAACACGATGATAATATGGCCACACATATGACCGAGTACAAGCCCA
CGGTGCGCCTCGCCACCCGCGACGACGTCCCCAGGGCCGTACGCACCCTCGCCGCCGCGTTCGCCGACTA
CCCCGCCACGCGCCACACCGTCGATCCGGACCGCCACATCGAGCGGGTCACCGAGCTGCAAGAACTCTTC
CTCACGCGCGTCGGGCTCGACATCGGCAAGGTGTGGGTCGCGGACGACGGCGCCGCGGTGGCGGTCTGGA
CCACGCCGGAGAGCGTCGAAGCGGGGGCGGTGTTCGCCGAGATCGGCCCGCGCATGGCCGAGTTGAGCGG
TTCCCGGCTGGCCGCGCAGCAACAGATGGAAGGCCTCCTGGCGCCGCACCGGCCCAAGGAGCCCGCGTGG
TTCCTGGCCACCGTCGGCGTCTCGCCCGACCACCAGGGCAAGGGTCTGGGCAGCGCCGTCGTGCTCCCCG
GAGTGGAGGCGGCCGAGCGCGCCGGGGTGCCCGCCTTCCTGGAGACCTCCGCGCCCCGCAACCTCCCCTT
CTACGAGCGGCTCGGCTTCACCGTCACCGCCGACGTCGAGGTGCCCGAAGGACCGCGCACCTGGTGCATG
ACCCGCAAGCCCGGTGCCTAAATCGATAGATCCTAATCAACCTCTGGATTACAAAATTTGTGAAAGATTG
ACTGGTATTCTTAACTATGTTGCTCCTTTTACGCTATGTGGATACGCTGCTTTAATGCCTTTGTATCATG
CTATTGCTTCCCGTATGGCTTTCATTTTCTCCTCCTTGTATAAATCCTGGTTGCTGTCTCTTTATGAGGA
GTTGTGGCCCGTTGTCAGGCAACGTGGCGTGGTGTGCACTGTGTTTGCTGACGCAACCCCCACTGGTTGG
GGCATTGCCACCACCTGTCAGCTCCTTTCCGGGACTTTCGCTTTCCCCCTCCCTATTGCCACGGCGGAAC
TCATCGCCGCCTGCCTTGCCCGCTGCTGGACAGGGGCTCGGCTGTTGGGCACTGACAATTCCGTGGTGTT
GTCGGGGAAATCATCGTCCTTTCCTTGGCTGCTCGCCTGTGTTGCCACCTGGATTCTGCGCGGGACGTCC
TTCTGCTACGTCCCTTCGGCCCTCAATCCAGCGGACCTTCCTTCCCGCGGCCTGCTGCCGGCTCTGCGGC
CTCTTCCGCGTCTTCGCCTTCGCCCTCAGACGAGTCGGATCTCCCTTTGGGCCGCCTCCCCGCCTGAGAT
CCTTTAAGACCAATGACTTACAAGGCAGCTGTAGATCTTAGCCACTTTTTAAAAGAAAAGGGGGGACTGG
AAGGGCTAATTCACTCCCAACGAAGACAAGATCTGCTTTTTGCTTGTACTGGGTCTCTCTGGTTAGACCA
GATCTGAGCCTGGGAGCTCTCTGGCTAACTAGGGAACCCACTGCTTAAGCCTCAATAAAGCTTGCCTTGA
GTGCTTCAAGTAGTGTGTGCCCGTCTGTTGTGTGACTCTGGTAACTAGAGATCCCTCAGACCCTTTTAGT
CAGTGTGGAAAATCTCTAGCAGTAGTAGTTCATGTCATCTTATTATTCAGTATTTATAACTTGCAAAGAA
ATGAATATCAGAGAGTGAGAGGCCCGGGTTAATTAAGGAAAGGGCTAGATCATTCTTGAAGACGAAAGGG
CCTCGTGATACGCCTATTTTTATAGGTTAATGTCATGATAATAATGGTTTCTTAGACGTCAGGTGGCACT
TTTCGGGGAAATGTGCGCGGAACCCCTATTTGTTTATTTTTCTAAATACATTCAAATATGTATCCGCTCA
TGAGACAATAACCCTGATAAATGCTTCAATAATATTGAAAAAGGAAGAGTATGAGTATTCAACATTTCCG
TGTCGCCCTTATTCCCTTTTTTGCGGCATTTTGCCTTCCTGTTTTTGCTCACCCAGAAACGCTGGTGAAA
GTAAAAGATGCTGAAGATCAGTTGGGTGCACGAGTGGGTTACATCGAACTGGATCTCAACAGCGGTAAGA
TCCTTGAGAGTTTTCGCCCCGAAGAACGTTTTCCAATGATGAGCACTTTTAAAGTTCTGCTATGTGGCGC
GGTATTATCCCGTGTTGACGCCGGGCAAGAGCAACTCGGTCGCCGCATACACTATTCTCAGAATGACTTG
GTTGAGTACTCACCAGTCACAGAAAAGCATCTTACGGATGGCATGACAGTAAGAGAATTATGCAGTGCTG
CCATAACCATGAGTGATAACACTGCGGCCAACTTACTTCTGACAACGATCGGAGGACCGAAGGAGCTAAC
CGCTTTTTTGCACAACATGGGGGATCATGTAACTCGCCTTGATCGTTGGGAACCGGAGCTGAATGAAGCC
ATACCAAACGACGAGCGTGACACCACGATGCCTGTAGCAATGGCAACAACGTTGCGCAAACTATTAACTG
GCGAACTACTTACTCTAGCTTCCCGGCAACAATTAATAGACTGGATGGAGGCGGATAAAGTTGCAGGACC
ACTTCTGCGCTCGGCCCTTCCGGCTGGCTGGTTTATTGCTGATAAATCTGGAGCCGGTGAGCGTGGGTCT
CGCGGTATCATTGCAGCACTGGGGCCAGATGGTAAGCCCTCCCGTATCGTAGTTATCTACACGACGGGGA
GTCAGGCAACTATGGATGAACGAAATAGACAGATCGCTGAGATAGGTGCCTCACTGATTAAGCATTGGTA
ACTGTCAGACCAAGTTTACTCATATATACTTTAGATTGATTTAAAACTTCATTTTTAATTTAAAAGGATC
TAGGTGAAGATCCTTTTTGATAATCTCATGACCAAAATCCCTTAACGTGAGTTTTCGTTCCACTGAGCGT
CAGACCCCGTAGAAAAGATCAAAGGATCTTCTTGAGATCCTTTTTTTCTGCGCGTAATCTGCTGCTTGCA
AACAAAAAAACCACCGCTACCAGCGGTGGTTTGTTTGCCGGATCAAGAGCTACCAACTCTTTTTCCGAAG
GTAACTGGCTTCAGCAGAGCGCAGATACCAAATACTGTTCTTCTAGTGTAGCCGTAGTTAGGCCACCACT
TCAAGAACTCTGTAGCACCGCCTACATACCTCGCTCTGCTAATCCTGTTACCAGTGGCTGCTGCCAGTGG
CGATAAGTCGTGTCTTACCGGGTTGGACTCAAGACGATAGTTACCGGATAAGGCGCAGCGGTCGGGCTGA
ACGGGGGGTTCGTGCACACAGCCCAGCTTGGAGCGAACGACCTACACCGAACTGAGATACCTACAGCGTG
AGCTATGAGAAAGCGCCACGCTTCCCGAAGGGAGAAAGGCGGACAGGTATCCGGTAAGCGGCAGGGTCGG
AACAGGAGAGCGCACGAGGGAGCTTCCAGGGGGAAACGCCTGGTATCTTTATAGTCCTGTCGGGTTTCGC
CACCTCTGACTTGAGCGTCGATTTTTGTGATGCTCGTCAGGGGGGCGGAGCCTATGGAAAAACGCCAGCA
ACGCGGCCTTTTTACGGTTCCTGGCCTTTTGCTGGCCTTTTGCTCACATGTTCTTTCCTGCGTTATCCCC
TGATTCTGTGGATAACCGTATTACCGCCTTTGAGTGAGCTGATACCGCTCGCCGCAGCCGAACGACCGAG
CGCAGCGAGTCAGTGAGCGAGGAAGCGGAAGAGCGCCCAATACGCAAACCGCCTCTCCCCGCGCGTTGGC
CGATTCATTAATGCAGCAAGCTCATGGCTGACTAATTTTTTTTATTTATGCAGAGGCCGAGGCCGCCTCG
GCCTCTGAGCTATTCCAGAAGTAGTGAGGAGGCTTTTTTGGAGGCCTAGGCTTTTGCAAAAAGCTCCCCG
TGGCACGACAGGTTTCCCGACTGGAAAGCGGGCAGTGAGCGCAACGCAATTAATGTGAGTTAGCTCACTC
ATTAGGCACCCCAGGCTTTACACTTTATGCTTCCGGCTCGTATGTTGTGTGGAATTGTGAGCGGATAACA
ATTTCACACAGGAAACAGCTATGACATGATTACGAATTTCACAAATAAAGCATTTTTTTCACTGCATTCT
AGTTGTGGTTTGTCCAAACTCATCAATGTATCTTATCATGTCTGGATCAACTGGATAACTCAAGCTAACC
AAAATCATCCCAAACTTCCCACCCCATACCCTATTACCACTGCCAATTACCTGTGGTTTCATTTACTCTA
AACCTGTGATTCCTCTGAATTATTTTCATTTTAAAGAAATTGTATTTGTTAAATATGTACTACAAACTTA
GTAGT
Features (pLannotate 1.2.2; 30 found; start..end, strand, type, name):
    377..634     +  LTR            5' LTR (truncated): truncated 5' long terminal repeat (LTR) from HIV-1
    681..806     +  misc_feature   HIV-1 Ψ: packaging signal of human immunodeficiency virus type 1
    790..1128    +  CDS            HIV-1 gag (fragment): gag protein from human immunodeficiency virus 1; gag
   1303..1536    +  misc_feature   RRE: The Rev response element (RRE) of HIV-1 allows for Rev-dependent mRNA export from the nucleus to the cytoplasm.
   1913..2013    +  CDS            Rev (fragment): human immunodeficiency virus 1 (HIV-1) Rev protein; rev; enhances nuclear export of unspliced and incompletely spliced viral mRNAs
   2058..2175    +  misc_feature   cPPT/CTS: central polypurine tract and central termination sequence of HIV-1
   2223..3401    +  promoter       EF-1α promoter: strong constitutive promoter for human elongation factor EF-1α
   3422..3442    +  protein_bind   attB1: mutant version of attB; core recombination site for the Gateway® BP reaction BP Clonase™
   3448..7212    +  CDS            ERBB2 (sequence withheld): ERBB2_HUMAN - Also known as HER2, MLN19, NEU, NGL. Experimental evidence at protein level: Swiss-Prot protein existence level 1. In the nucleus is involved in transcriptional regulation. Associates with the 5'-TCAAATTC-3' sequence in the PTGS2/COX-2 promoter and activates its transcription. Implicated in transcriptional activation of CDKN1A; the function involves STAT3 and SRC. Involved in the transcription of rRNA genes by RNA Pol I and enhances protein synthesis and cell growth. From Homo sapiens (Human).
   7217..7241    -  protein_bind   attB2: mutant version of attB; recombination site for the Gateway® BP reaction BP Clonase™
   7249..7267    +  promoter       T3 promoter: promoter for bacteriophage T3 RNA polymerase
   7293..7311    -  promoter       T7 promoter: promoter for bacteriophage T7 RNA polymerase
   7317..7335    -  protein_bind   attB4 (fragment): mutant version of attB; core recombination site for the Gateway® BP reaction BP Clonase™
   7391..7432    +  CDS            V5 tag: epitope tag from simian virus 5
   7558..8020    +  misc_feature   IRES: internal ribosome entry site (IRES) of the encephalomyocarditis virus (EMCV)
   8034..8631    +  CDS            PuroR (fragment): puromycin N-acetyltransferase; pac from Streptomyces; confers resistance to puromycin
   8647..9235    +  misc_feature   WPRE: woodchuck hepatitis virus posttranscriptional regulatory element
   9243..9308    +  CDS            nef (fragment): NEF_HV1Z2 - Experimental evidence at protein level: Swiss-Prot protein existence level 1. Extracellular Nef protein targets CD4(+) T-lymphocytes for apoptosis by interacting with CXCR4 surface receptors. From Human immunodeficiency virus type 1 group M subtype D (isolate Z2/CDC-Z34) (HIV-1).
   9310..9543    +  LTR            3' LTR (ΔU3): self-inactivating 3' long terminal repeat (LTR) from HIV-1
   9748..9852    +  promoter       AmpR promoter: bla
   9853..10713   +  CDS            AmpR: β-lactamase; bla; confers resistance to ampicillin, carbenicillin, and related antibiotics
  10884..11472   +  rep_origin     ori: high-copy-number ColE1/pMB1/pBR322/pUC origin of replication
  11655..11709   +  CDS            lacI (fragment): lac repressor; lacI; The lac repressor binds to the lac operator to inhibit transcription in E. coli. This inhibition can be relieved by adding lactose or isopropyl-β-D-thiogalactopyranoside (IPTG).
  11715..11808   +  rep_origin     SV40 ori (fragment): SV40 origin of replication
  11833..11870   +  CDS            lacI (fragment): lac repressor; lacI; The lac repressor binds to the lac operator to inhibit transcription in E. coli. This inhibition can be relieved by adding lactose or isopropyl-β-D-thiogalactopyranoside (IPTG).
  11883..11904   +  protein_bind   CAP binding site: CAP binding activates transcription in the presence of cAMP. E. coli catabolite activator protein
  11919..11949   +  promoter       lac promoter: promoter for the E. coli lac operon
  11953..11975   +  protein_bind   lac operator (fragment): The lac repressor binds to the lac operator to inhibit transcription in E. coli. This inhibition can be relieved by adding lactose or isopropyl-β-D-thiogalactopyranoside (IPTG). lac repressor encoded by lacI
  12007..12090   +  polyA_signal   SV40 poly(A) signal (fragment): SV40 polyadenylation signal
  12257..329     +  CDS            nef (fragment) (across the origin): NEF_HV1BR - Experimental evidence at protein level: Swiss-Prot protein existence level 1. Extracellular Nef protein targets CD4(+) T-lymphocytes for apoptosis by interacting with CXCR4 surface receptors (PubMed:14990729). From Human immunodeficiency virus type 1 group M subtype B (isolate BRU/LAI) (HIV-1).
