[The description below was written by a language model from this plasmid's Addgene catalogue record and pLannotate feature annotations shown in this document.]
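Description:
pHAGE-ERBB2 is a lentiviral expression plasmid of about 12.3 kb built on the pHAGE backbone and carrying the wild-type human ERBB2 (HER2/neu) open reading frame, which encodes a receptor tyrosine kinase. It is propagated in E. coli through a high-copy ColE1/pUC-type origin with ampicillin selection (AmpR, β-lactamase). The catalogue lists a recombination-deficient strain for growth, as is common for plasmids containing repeated LTR sequences.

The transfer cassette is framed by a truncated HIV-1 5' LTR and a self-inactivating ΔU3 3' LTR. Between them lie the Ψ packaging signal with an adjoining gag fragment, the Rev response element for Rev-dependent nuclear export of the genomic RNA, and the cPPT/CTS, which aids transduction. Expression is driven by the strong constitutive human EF-1α promoter. The ERBB2 coding sequence sits immediately downstream, flanked by attB1 and attB2 sites that reflect its insertion by Gateway recombination. Further downstream are short T3 and T7 promoter sequences, an attB4 fragment and a V5 epitope tag sequence. The V5 tag is separated from the ERBB2 CDS by these elements, and the record does not indicate whether it is fused in frame. An EMCV IRES then directs translation of puromycin N-acetyltransferase from the same transcript, allowing puromycin selection of transduced cells, and a WPRE enhances transcript expression. Small lac, SV40 and nef fragments annotated outside the cassette appear to be backbone remnants.

The construct is intended for producing lentivirus to stably express wild-type ERBB2 in mammalian cells. The associated publication concerns functional annotation of somatic cancer mutations, but the record does not state this plasmid's specific role in that work.
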