Addgene plasmid #116734: pHAGE-ERBB2
Purpose: Lentiviral expression of ERBB2
Depositing lab: Gordon Mills & Kenneth Scott. Depositing organization: Baylor College of Medicine. Publication: Systematic Functional Annotation of Somatic Mutations in Cancer. Ng PK, Li J, Jeong KJ, Shao S, Chen H, Tsang YH, Sengupta S, Wang Z, Bhavana VH, Tran R, Soewito S, Minussi DC, Moreno D, Kong K, Dogruluk T, Lu H, Gao J, Tokheim C, Zhou DC, Johnson AM, Zeng J, Ip CKM, Ju Z, Wester M, Yu S, Li Y, Vellano CP, Schultz N, Karchin R, Ding L, Lu Y, Cheung LWT, Chen K, Shaw KR, Meric-Bernstam F, Scott KL, Yi S, Sahni N, Liang H, Mills GB. Cancer Cell. 2018 Mar 12;33(3):450-462.e10. doi: 10.1016/j.ccell.2018.01.021. PubMed 29533785.
Backbone
  Vector backbone: pHAGE
  Vector type: Lentiviral
Growth in bacteria
  Bacterial resistance: Ampicillin, 100 μg/mL
  Growth temperature: 37°C
  Growth strain: Stbl3
  Copy number: High Copy
Gene/Insert
  Gene/Insert name: ERBB2
  Species: H. sapiens (human)
  Mutation: WT
  Entrez Gene: ERBB2 (a.k.a. CD340, HER-2, HER-2/neu, HER2, MLN 19, MLN-19, NEU, NGL, TKR1, VSCN2, c-ERB-2, c-ERB2, p185(erbB2))
  Cloning method: Gateway Cloning
Terms and licenses: Academic/Nonprofit Terms; Industry Terms: Not Available to Industry
How to cite: pHAGE-ERBB2 was a gift from Gordon Mills & Kenneth Scott (Addgene plasmid # 116734 ; http://n2t.net/addgene:116734 ; RRID:Addgene_116734)
