>Addgene plasmid #116734 | pHAGE-ERBB2 | depositor partial sequence | sequence record 219609 | insert
[3765 nt withheld, positions 1-3765]
TGA
